>Addgene plasmid #230085 | pLentiCRISPR v2-sgL2HGDH-3 | addgene full sequence | sequence record 457174 | Addgene NGS Result
TGATGCGGTTTTGGCAGTACATCAATGGGCGTGGATAGCGGTTTGACTCACGGGGATTTCCAAGTCTCCA
CCCCATTGACGTCAATGGGAGTTTGTTTTGGCACCAAAATCAACGGGACTTTCCAAAATGTCGTAACAAC
TCCGCCCCATTGACGCAAATGGGCGGTAGGCGTGTACGGTGGGAGGTCTATATAAGCAGCGCGTTTTGCC
TGTACTGGGTCTCTCTGGTTAGACCAGATCTGAGCCTGGGAGCTCTCTGGCTAACTAGGGAACCCACTGC
TTAAGCCTCAATAAAGCTTGCCTTGAGTGCTTCAAGTAGTGTGTGCCCGTCTGTTGTGTGACTCTGGTAA
CTAGAGATCCCTCAGACCCTTTTAGTCAGTGTGGAAAATCTCTAGCAGTGGCGCCCGAACAGGGACTTGA
AAGCGAAAGGGAAACCAGAGGAGCTCTCTCGACGCAGGACTCGGCTTGCTGAAGCGCGCACGGCAAGAGG
CGAGGGGCGGCGACTGGTGAGTACGCCAAAAATTTTGACTAGCGGAGGCTAGAAGGAGAGAGATGGGTGC
GAGAGCGTCAGTATTAAGCGGGGGAGAATTAGATCGCGATGGGAAAAAATTCGGTTAAGGCCAGGGGGAA
AGAAAAAATATAAATTAAAACATATAGTATGGGCAAGCAGGGAGCTAGAACGATTCGCAGTTAATCCTGG
CCTGTTAGAAACATCAGAAGGCTGTAGACAAATACTGGGACAGCTACAACCATCCCTTCAGACAGGATCA
GAAGAACTTAGATCATTATATAATACAGTAGCAACCCTCTATTGTGTGCATCAAAGGATAGAGATAAAAG
ACACCAAGGAAGCTTTAGACAAGATAGAGGAAGAGCAAAACAAAAGTAAGACCACCGCACAGCAAGCGGC
CGCTGATCTTCAGACCTGGAGGAGGAGATATGAGGGACAATTGGAGAAGTGAATTATATAAATATAAAGT
AGTAAAAATTGAACCATTAGGAGTAGCACCCACCAAGGCAAAGAGAAGAGTGGTGCAGAGAGAAAAAAGA
GCAGTGGGAATAGGAGCTTTGTTCCTTGGGTTCTTGGGAGCAGCAGGAAGCACTATGGGCGCAGCGTCAA
TGACGCTGACGGTACAGGCCAGACAATTATTGTCTGGTATAGTGCAGCAGCAGAACAATTTGCTGAGGGC
TATTGAGGCGCAACAGCATCTGTTGCAACTCACAGTCTGGGGCATCAAGCAGCTCCAGGCAAGAATCCTG
GCTGTGGAAAGATACCTAAAGGATCAACAGCTCCTGGGGATTTGGGGTTGCTCTGGAAAACTCATTTGCA
CCACTGCTGTGCCTTGGAATGCTAGTTGGAGTAATAAATCTCTGGAACAGATTTGGAATCACACGACCTG
GATGGAGTGGGACAGAGAAATTAACAATTACACAAGCTTAATACACTCCTTAATTGAAGAATCGCAAAAC
CAGCAAGAAAAGAATGAACAAGAATTATTGGAATTAGATAAATGGGCAAGTTTGTGGAATTGGTTTAACA
TAACAAATTGGCTGTGGTATATAAAATTATTCATAATGATAGTAGGAGGCTTGGTAGGTTTAAGAATAGT
TTTTGCTGTACTTTCTATAGTGAATAGAGTTAGGCAGGGATATTCACCATTATCGTTTCAGACCCACCTC
CCAACCCCGAGGGGACCCGACAGGCCCGAAGGAATAGAAGAAGAAGGTGGAGAGAGAGACAGAGACAGAT
CCATTCGATTAGTGAACGGATCGGCACTGCGTGCGCCAATTCTGCAGACAAATGGCAGTATTCATCCACA
ATTTTAAAAGAAAAGGGGGGATTGGGGGGTACAGTGCAGGGGAAAGAATAGTAGACATAATAGCAACAGA
CATACAAACTAAAGAATTACAAAAACAAATTACAAAAATTCAAAATTTTCGGGTTTATTACAGGGACAGC
AGAGATCCAGTTTGGTTAATTAAGGTACCGAGGGCCTATTTCCCATGATTCCTTCATATTTGCATATACG
ATACAAGGCTGTTAGAGAGATAATTAGAATTAATTTGACTGTAAACACAAAGATATTAGTACAAAATACG
TGACGTAGAAAGTAATAATTTCTTGGGTAGTTTGCAGTTTTAAAATTATGTTTTAAAATGGACTATCATA
TGCTTACCGTAACTTGAAAGTATTTCGATTTCTTGGCTTTATATATCTTGTGGAAAGGACGAAACACCGG
GTGGCTTTGTCATTTGCCCGTTTTAGAGCTAGAAATAGCAAGTTAAAATAAGGCTAGTCCGTTATCAACT
TGAAAAAGTGGCACCGAGTCGGTGCTTTTTTGAATTCGCTAGCTAGGTCTTGAAAGGAGTGGGAATTGGC
TCCGGTGCCCGTCAGTGGGCAGAGCGCACATCGCCCACAGTCCCCGAGAAGTTGGGGGGAGGGGTCGGCA
ATTGATCCGGTGCCTAGAGAAGGTGGCGCGGGGTAAACTGGGAAAGTGATGTCGTGTACTGGCTCCGCCT
TTTTCCCGAGGGTGGGGGAGAACCGTATATAAGTGCAGTAGTCGCCGTGAACGTTCTTTTTCGCAACGGG
TTTGCCGCCAGAACACAGGACCGGTTCTAGAGCGCTGCCACCATGGACAAGAAGTACAGCATCGGCCTGG
ACATCGGCACCAACTCTGTGGGCTGGGCCGTGATCACCGACGAGTACAAGGTGCCCAGCAAGAAATTCAA
GGTGCTGGGCAACACCGACCGGCACAGCATCAAGAAGAACCTGATCGGAGCCCTGCTGTTCGACAGCGGC
GAAACAGCCGAGGCCACCCGGCTGAAGAGAACCGCCAGAAGAAGATACACCAGACGGAAGAACCGGATCT
GCTATCTGCAAGAGATCTTCAGCAACGAGATGGCCAAGGTGGACGACAGCTTCTTCCACAGACTGGAAGA
GTCCTTCCTGGTGGAAGAGGATAAGAAGCACGAGCGGCACCCCATCTTCGGCAACATCGTGGACGAGGTG
GCCTACCACGAGAAGTACCCCACCATCTACCACCTGAGAAAGAAACTGGTGGACAGCACCGACAAGGCCG
ACCTGCGGCTGATCTATCTGGCCCTGGCCCACATGATCAAGTTCCGGGGCCACTTCCTGATCGAGGGCGA
CCTGAACCCCGACAACAGCGACGTGGACAAGCTGTTCATCCAGCTGGTGCAGACCTACAACCAGCTGTTC
GAGGAAAACCCCATCAACGCCAGCGGCGTGGACGCCAAGGCCATCCTGTCTGCCAGACTGAGCAAGAGCA
GACGGCTGGAAAATCTGATCGCCCAGCTGCCCGGCGAGAAGAAGAATGGCCTGTTCGGAAACCTGATTGC
CCTGAGCCTGGGCCTGACCCCCAACTTCAAGAGCAACTTCGACCTGGCCGAGGATGCCAAACTGCAGCTG
AGCAAGGACACCTACGACGACGACCTGGACAACCTGCTGGCCCAGATCGGCGACCAGTACGCCGACCTGT
TTCTGGCCGCCAAGAACCTGTCCGACGCCATCCTGCTGAGCGACATCCTGAGAGTGAACACCGAGATCAC
CAAGGCCCCCCTGAGCGCCTCTATGATCAAGAGATACGACGAGCACCACCAGGACCTGACCCTGCTGAAA
GCTCTCGTGCGGCAGCAGCTGCCTGAGAAGTACAAAGAGATTTTCTTCGACCAGAGCAAGAACGGCTACG
CCGGCTACATTGACGGCGGAGCCAGCCAGGAAGAGTTCTACAAGTTCATCAAGCCCATCCTGGAAAAGAT
GGACGGCACCGAGGAACTGCTCGTGAAGCTGAACAGAGAGGACCTGCTGCGGAAGCAGCGGACCTTCGAC
AACGGCAGCATCCCCCACCAGATCCACCTGGGAGAGCTGCACGCCATTCTGCGGCGGCAGGAAGATTTTT
ACCCATTCCTGAAGGACAACCGGGAAAAGATCGAGAAGATCCTGACCTTCCGCATCCCCTACTACGTGGG
CCCTCTGGCCAGGGGAAACAGCAGATTCGCCTGGATGACCAGAAAGAGCGAGGAAACCATCACCCCCTGG
AACTTCGAGGAAGTGGTGGACAAGGGCGCTTCCGCCCAGAGCTTCATCGAGCGGATGACCAACTTCGATA
AGAACCTGCCCAACGAGAAGGTGCTGCCCAAGCACAGCCTGCTGTACGAGTACTTCACCGTGTATAACGA
GCTGACCAAAGTGAAATACGTGACCGAGGGAATGAGAAAGCCCGCCTTCCTGAGCGGCGAGCAGAAAAAG
GCCATCGTGGACCTGCTGTTCAAGACCAACCGGAAAGTGACCGTGAAGCAGCTGAAAGAGGACTACTTCA
AGAAAATCGAGTGCTTCGACTCCGTGGAAATCTCCGGCGTGGAAGATCGGTTCAACGCCTCCCTGGGCAC
ATACCACGATCTGCTGAAAATTATCAAGGACAAGGACTTCCTGGACAATGAGGAAAACGAGGACATTCTG
GAAGATATCGTGCTGACCCTGACACTGTTTGAGGACAGAGAGATGATCGAGGAACGGCTGAAAACCTATG
CCCACCTGTTCGACGACAAAGTGATGAAGCAGCTGAAGCGGCGGAGATACACCGGCTGGGGCAGGCTGAG
CCGGAAGCTGATCAACGGCATCCGGGACAAGCAGTCCGGCAAGACAATCCTGGATTTCCTGAAGTCCGAC
GGCTTCGCCAACAGAAACTTCATGCAGCTGATCCACGACGACAGCCTGACCTTTAAAGAGGACATCCAGA
AAGCCCAGGTGTCCGGCCAGGGCGATAGCCTGCACGAGCACATTGCCAATCTGGCCGGCAGCCCCGCCAT
TAAGAAGGGCATCCTGCAGACAGTGAAGGTGGTGGACGAGCTCGTGAAAGTGATGGGCCGGCACAAGCCC
GAGAACATCGTGATCGAAATGGCCAGAGAGAACCAGACCACCCAGAAGGGACAGAAGAACAGCCGCGAGA
GAATGAAGCGGATCGAAGAGGGCATCAAAGAGCTGGGCAGCCAGATCCTGAAAGAACACCCCGTGGAAAA
CACCCAGCTGCAGAACGAGAAGCTGTACCTGTACTACCTGCAGAATGGGCGGGATATGTACGTGGACCAG
GAACTGGACATCAACCGGCTGTCCGACTACGATGTGGACCATATCGTGCCTCAGAGCTTTCTGAAGGACG
ACTCCATCGACAACAAGGTGCTGACCAGAAGCGACAAGAACCGGGGCAAGAGCGACAACGTGCCCTCCGA
AGAGGTCGTGAAGAAGATGAAGAACTACTGGCGGCAGCTGCTGAACGCCAAGCTGATTACCCAGAGAAAG
TTCGACAATCTGACCAAGGCCGAGAGAGGCGGCCTGAGCGAACTGGATAAGGCCGGCTTCATCAAGAGAC
AGCTGGTGGAAACCCGGCAGATCACAAAGCACGTGGCACAGATCCTGGACTCCCGGATGAACACTAAGTA
CGACGAGAATGACAAGCTGATCCGGGAAGTGAAAGTGATCACCCTGAAGTCCAAGCTGGTGTCCGATTTC
CGGAAGGATTTCCAGTTTTACAAAGTGCGCGAGATCAACAACTACCACCACGCCCACGACGCCTACCTGA
ACGCCGTCGTGGGAACCGCCCTGATCAAAAAGTACCCTAAGCTGGAAAGCGAGTTCGTGTACGGCGACTA
CAAGGTGTACGACGTGCGGAAGATGATCGCCAAGAGCGAGCAGGAAATCGGCAAGGCTACCGCCAAGTAC
TTCTTCTACAGCAACATCATGAACTTTTTCAAGACCGAGATTACCCTGGCCAACGGCGAGATCCGGAAGC
GGCCTCTGATCGAGACAAACGGCGAAACCGGGGAGATCGTGTGGGATAAGGGCCGGGATTTTGCCACCGT
GCGGAAAGTGCTGAGCATGCCCCAAGTGAATATCGTGAAAAAGACCGAGGTGCAGACAGGCGGCTTCAGC
AAAGAGTCTATCCTGCCCAAGAGGAACAGCGATAAGCTGATCGCCAGAAAGAAGGACTGGGACCCTAAGA
AGTACGGCGGCTTCGACAGCCCCACCGTGGCCTATTCTGTGCTGGTGGTGGCCAAAGTGGAAAAGGGCAA
GTCCAAGAAACTGAAGAGTGTGAAAGAGCTGCTGGGGATCACCATCATGGAAAGAAGCAGCTTCGAGAAG
AATCCCATCGACTTTCTGGAAGCCAAGGGCTACAAAGAAGTGAAAAAGGACCTGATCATCAAGCTGCCTA
AGTACTCCCTGTTCGAGCTGGAAAACGGCCGGAAGAGAATGCTGGCCTCTGCCGGCGAACTGCAGAAGGG
AAACGAACTGGCCCTGCCCTCCAAATATGTGAACTTCCTGTACCTGGCCAGCCACTATGAGAAGCTGAAG
GGCTCCCCCGAGGATAATGAGCAGAAACAGCTGTTTGTGGAACAGCACAAGCACTACCTGGACGAGATCA
TCGAGCAGATCAGCGAGTTCTCCAAGAGAGTGATCCTGGCCGACGCTAATCTGGACAAAGTGCTGTCCGC
CTACAACAAGCACCGGGATAAGCCCATCAGAGAGCAGGCCGAGAATATCATCCACCTGTTTACCCTGACC
AATCTGGGAGCCCCTGCCGCCTTCAAGTACTTTGACACCACCATCGACCGGAAGAGGTACACCAGCACCA
AAGAGGTGCTGGACGCCACCCTGATCCACCAGAGCATCACCGGCCTGTACGAGACACGGATCGACCTGTC
TCAGCTGGGAGGCGACAAGCGACCTGCCGCCACAAAGAAGGCTGGACAGGCTAAGAAGAAGAAAGATTAC
AAAGACGATGACGATAAGGGATCCGGCGCAACAAACTTCTCTCTGCTGAAACAAGCCGGAGATGTCGAAG
AGAATCCTGGACCGATGGCCAAGCCTTTGTCTCAAGAAGAATCCACCCTCATTGAAAGAGCAACGGCTAC
AATCAACAGCATCCCCATCTCTGAAGACTACAGCGTCGCCAGCGCAGCTCTCTCTAGCGACGGCCGCATC
TTCACTGGTGTCAATGTATATCATTTTACTGGGGGACCTTGTGCAGAACTCGTGGTGCTGGGCACTGCTG
CTGCTGCGGCAGCTGGCAACCTGACTTGTATCGTCGCGATCGGAAATGAGAACAGGGGCATCTTGAGCCC
CTGCGGACGGTGCCGACAGGTGCTTCTCGATCTGCATCCTGGGATCAAAGCCATAGTGAAGGACAGTGAT
GGACAGCCGACGGCAGTTGGGATTCGTGAATTGCTGCCCTCTGGTTATGTGTGGGAGGGCTAAGAATTCG
ATATCAAGCTTATCGGTAATCAACCTCTGGATTACAAAATTTGTGAAAGATTGACTGGTATTCTTAACTA
TGTTGCTCCTTTTACGCTATGTGGATACGCTGCTTTAATGCCTTTGTATCATGCTATTGCTTCCCGTATG
GCTTTCATTTTCTCCTCCTTGTATAAATCCTGGTTGCTGTCTCTTTATGAGGAGTTGTGGCCCGTTGTCA
GGCAACGTGGCGTGGTGTGCACTGTGTTTGCTGACGCAACCCCCACTGGTTGGGGCATTGCCACCACCTG
TCAGCTCCTTTCCGGGACTTTCGCTTTCCCCCTCCCTATTGCCACGGCGGAACTCATCGCCGCCTGCCTT
GCCCGCTGCTGGACAGGGGCTCGGCTGTTGGGCACTGACAATTCCGTGGTGTTGTCGGGGAAATCATCGT
CCTTTCCTTGGCTGCTCGCCTGTGTTGCCACCTGGATTCTGCGCGGGACGTCCTTCTGCTACGTCCCTTC
GGCCCTCAATCCAGCGGACCTTCCTTCCCGCGGCCTGCTGCCGGCTCTGCGGCCTCTTCCGCGTCTTCGC
CTTCGCCCTCAGACGAGTCGGATCTCCCTTTGGGCCGCCTCCCCGCGTCGACTTTAAGACCAATGACTTA
CAAGGCAGCTGTAGATCTTAGCCACTTTTTAAAAGAAAAGGGGGGACTGGAAGGGCTAATTCACTCCCAA
CGAAGACAAGATCTGCTTTTTGCTTGTACTGGGTCTCTCTGGTTAGACCAGATCTGAGCCTGGGAGCTCT
CTGGCTAACTAGGGAACCCACTGCTTAAGCCTCAATAAAGCTTGCCTTGAGTGCTTCAAGTAGTGTGTGC
CCGTCTGTTGTGTGACTCTGGTAACTAGAGATCCCTCAGACCCTTTTAGTCAGTGTGGAAAATCTCTAGC
AGGGCCCGTTTAAACCCGCTGATCAGCCTCGACTGTGCCTTCTAGTTGCCAGCCATCTGTTGTTTGCCCC
TCCCCCGTGCCTTCCTTGACCCTGGAAGGTGCCACTCCCACTGTCCTTTCCTAATAAAATGAGGAAATTG
CATCGCATTGTCTGAGTAGGTGTCATTCTATTCTGGGGGGTGGGGTGGGGCAGGACAGCAAGGGGGAGGA
TTGGGAAGACAATAGCAGGCATGCTGGGGATGCGGTGGGCTCTATGGCTTCTGAGGCGGAAAGAACCAGC
TGGGGCTCTAGGGGGTATCCCC
[124 nt withheld, positions 8493-8616]
C
[91 nt withheld, positions 8618-8708]
A
[49 nt withheld, positions 8710-8758]
CCTTTGACGTTGGAGTCCACGTTCTTT
[37 nt withheld, positions 8786-8822]
ACCCTATCTCGGTCTATTCTTTTGATTTATAAGGGATTTTGCCGATTTCGGCCTATTGGTTAAAAAATGA
GCTGATTTAACAAAAATTTAACGCGAATTAATTCTGTGGAATGTGTGTCAGTTAGGGTGTGGAAAGTCCC
CAGGCTCCCCAGCAGGCAGAAGTATGCAAAGCATGCATCTCAATTAGTCAGCAACCAGGTGTGGAAAGTC
CCCAGGCTCCCCAGCAGGCAGAAGTATGCAAAGCATGCATCTCAATTAGTCAGCAACCATAGTCCCGCCC
CTAACTCCGCCCATCCCGCCCCTAACTCCGCCCAGTTCCGCCCATTCTCCGCCCCATGGCTGACTAATTT
TTTTTATTTATGCAGAGGCCGAGGCCGCCTCTGCCTCTGAGCTATTCCAGAAGTAGTGAGGAGGCTTTTT
TGGAGGCCTAGGCTTTTGCAAAAAGCTCCCGGGAGCTTGTATATCCATTTTCGGATCTGATCAGCACGTG
TTGACAATTAATCATCGGCATAGTATATCGGCATAGTATAATACGACAAGGTGAGGAACTAAACCATGGC
CAAGTTGACCAGTGCCGTTCCGGTGCTCACCGCGCGCGACGTCGCCGGAGCGGTCGAGTTCTGGACCGAC
CGGCTCGGGTTCTCCCGGGACTTCGTGGAGGACGACTTCGCCGGTGTGGTCCGGGACGACGTGACCCTGT
TCATCAGCGCGGTCCAGGACCAGGTGGTGCCGGACAACACCCTGGCCTGGGTGTGGGTGCGCGGCCTGGA
CGAGCTGTACGCCGAGTGGTCGGAGGTCGTGTCCACGAACTTCCGGGACGCCTCCGGGCCGGCCATGACC
GAGATCGGCGAGCAGCCGTGGGGGCGGGAGTTCGCCCTGCGCGACCCGGCCGGCAACTGCGTGCACTTCG
TGGCCGAGGAGCAGGACTGACACGTGCTACGAGATTTCGATTCCACCGCCGCCTTCTATGAAAGGTTGGG
CTTCGGAATCGTTTTCCGGGACGCCGGCTGGATGATCCTCCAGCGCGGGGATCTCATGCTGGAGTTCTTC
GCCCACCCCAACTTGTTTATTGCAGCTTATAATGGTTACAAATAAAGCAATAGCATCACAAATTTCACAA
ATAAAGCATTTTTTTCACTGCATTCTAGTTGTGGTTTGTCCAAACTCATCAATGTATCTTATCATGTCTG
TATACCGTCGACCTCTAGCTAGAGCTTGGCGTAATCATGGTCATAGCTGTTTCCTGTGTGAAATTGTTAT
CCGCTCACAATTCCACACAACATACGAGCCGGAAGCATAAAGTGTAAAGCCTGGGGTGCCTAATGAGTGA
GCTAACTCACATTAATTGCGTTGCGCTCACTGCCCGCTTTCCAGTCGGGAAACCTGTCGTGCCAGCTGCA
TTAATGAATCGGCCAACGCGCGGGGAGAGGCGGTTTGCGTATTGGGCGCTCTTCCGCTTCCTCGCTCACT
GACTCGCTGCGCTCGGTCGTTCGGCTGCGGCGAGCGGTATCAGCTCACTCAAAGGCGGTAATACGGTTAT
CCACAGAATCAGGGGATAACGCAGGAAAGAACATGTGAGCAAAAGGCCAGCAAAAGGCCAGGAACCGTAA
AAAGGCCGCGTTGCTGGCGTTTTTCCATAGGCTCCGCCCCCCTGACGAGCATCACAAAAATCGACGCTCA
AGTCAGAGGTGGCGAAACCCGACAGGACTATAAAGATACCAGGCGTTTCCCCCTGGAAGCTCCCTCGTGC
GCTCTCCTGTTCCGACCCTGCCGCTTACCGGATACCTGTCCGCCTTTCTCCCTTCGGGAAGCGTGGCGCT
TTCTCATAGCTCACGCTGTAGGTATCTCAGTTCGGTGTAGGTCGTTCGCTCCAAGCTGGGCTGTGTGCAC
GAACCCCCCGTTCAGCCCGACCGCTGCGCCTTATCCGGTAACTATCGTCTTGAGTCCAACCCGGTAAGAC
ACGACTTATCGCCACTGGCAGCAGCCACTGGTAACAGGATTAGCAGAGCGAGGTATGTAGGCGGTGCTAC
AGAGTTCTTGAAGTGGTGGCCTAACTACGGCTACACTAGAAGAACAGTATTTGGTATCTGCGCTCTGCTG
AAGCCAGTTACCTTCGGAAAAAGAGTTGGTAGCTCTTGATCCGGCAAACAAACCACCGCTGGTAGCGGTG
GTTTTTTTGTTTGCAAGCAGCAGATTACGCGCAGAAAAAAAGGATCTCAAGAAGATCCTTTGATCTTTTC
TACGGGGTCTGACGCTCAGTGGAACGAAAACTCACGTTAAGGGATTTTGGTCATGAGATTATCAAAAAGG
ATCTTCACCTAGATCCTTTTAAATTAAAAATGAAGTTTTAAATCAATCTAAAGTATATATGAGTAAACTT
GGTCTGACAGTTACCAATGCTTAATCAGTGAGGCACCTATCTCAGCGATCTGTCTATTTCGTTCATCCAT
AGTTGCCTGACTCCCCGTCGTGTAGATAACTACGATACGGGAGGGCTTACCATCTGGCCCCAGTGCTGCA
ATGATACCGCGAGACCCACGCTCACCGGCTCCAGATTTATCAGCAATAAACCAGCCAGCCGGAAGGGCCG
AGCGCAGAAGTGGTCCTGCAACTTTATCCGCCTCCATCCAGTCTATTAATTGTTGCCGGGAAGCTAGAGT
AAGTAGTTCGCCAGTTAATAGTTTGCGCAACGTTGTTGCCATTGCTACAGGCATCGTGGTGTCACGCTCG
TCGTTTGGTATGGCTTCATTCAGCTCCGGTTCCCAACGATCAAGGCGAGTTACATGATCCCCCATGTTGT
GCAAAAAAGCGGTTAGCTCCTTCGGTCCTCCGATCGTTGTCAGAAGTAAGTTGGCCGCAGTGTTATCACT
CATGGTTATGGCAGCACTGCATAATTCTCTTACTGTCATGCCATCCGTAAGATGCTTTTCTGTGACTGGT
GAGTACTCAACCAAGTCATTCTGAGAATAGTGTATGCGGCGACCGAGTTGCTCTTGCCCGGCGTCAATAC
GGGATAATACCGCGCCACATAGCAGAACTTTAAAAGTGCTCATCATTGGAAAACGTTCTTCGGGGCGAAA
ACTCTCAAGGATCTTACCGCTGTTGAGATCCAGTTCGATGTAACCCACTCGTGCACCCAACTGATCTTCA
GCATCTTTTACTTTCACCAGCGTTTCTGGGTGAGCAAAAACAGGAAGGCAAAATGCCGCAAAAAAGGGAA
TAAGGGCGACACGGAAATGTTGAATACTCATACTCTTCCTTTTTCAATATTATTGAAGCATTTATCAGGG
TTATTGTCTCATGAGCGGATACATATTTGAATGTATTTAGAAAAATAAACAAATAGGGGTTCCGCGCACA
TTTCCCCGAAAAGTGCCACCTGACGTCGACGGATCGGGAGATCTCCCGATCCCCTATGGTGCACTCTCAG
TACAATCTGCTCTGATGCCGCATAGTTAAGCCAGTATCTGCTCCCTGCTTGTGTGTTGGAGGTCGCTGAG
TAGTGCGCGAGCAAAATTTAAGCTACAACAAGGCAAGGCTTGACCGACAATTGCATGAAGAATCTGCTTA
GGGTTAGGCGTTTTGCGCTGCTTCGCGATGTACGGGCCAGATATACGCGTTGACATTGATTATTGACTAG
TTATTAATAGTAATCAATTACGGGGTCATTAGTTCATAGCCCATATATGGAGTTCCGCGTTACATAACTT
ACGGTAAATGGCCCGCCTGGCTGACCGCCCAACGACCCCCGCCCATTGACGTCAATAATGACGTATGTTC
CCATAGTAACGCCAATAGGGACTTTCCATTGACGTCAATGGGTGGAGTATTTACGGTAAACTGCCCACTT
GGCAGTACATCAAGTGTATCATATGCCAAGTACGCCCCCTATTGACGTCAATGACGGTAAATGGCCCGCC
TGGCATTATGCCCAGTACATGACCTTATGGGACTTTCCTACTTGGCAGTACATCTACGTATTAGTCATCG
CTATTACCATGG
Features (pLannotate 1.2.2; 34 found; start..end, strand, type, name):
    217..397     +  LTR            5' LTR (truncated): truncated 5' long terminal repeat (LTR) from HIV-1
    444..569     +  misc_feature   HIV-1 Ψ: packaging signal of human immunodeficiency virus type 1
    553..916     +  CDS            HIV-1 gag (fragment): gag protein from human immunodeficiency virus 1; gag
   1062..1295    +  misc_feature   RRE: The Rev response element (RRE) of HIV-1 allows for Rev-dependent mRNA export from the nucleus to the cytoplasm.
   1672..1772    +  CDS            Rev (fragment): human immunodeficiency virus 1 (HIV-1) Rev protein; rev; enhances nuclear export of unspliced and incompletely spliced viral mRNAs
   1822..1939    +  misc_feature   cPPT/CTS: central polypurine tract and central termination sequence of HIV-1
   1990..2230    +  promoter       U6 promoter: RNA polymerase III promoter for human U6 snRNA
   2260..2335    +  misc_RNA       gRNA scaffold: guide RNA scaffold for the Streptococcus pyogenes CRISPR/Cas9 system
   2353..2371    +  CDS            small t antigen (fragment): SV40 (simian virus 40) small t antigen
   2397..2608    +  promoter       EF-1α core promoter: core promoter for human elongation factor EF-1α
   2633..6736    +  CDS            Cas9: Cas9 (Csn1) endonuclease from the Streptococcus pyogenes Type II CRISPR/Cas system generates RNA-guided double strand breaks in DNA
   6875..7273    +  CDS            BSD: blasticidin S deaminase; Aspergillus terreus BSD; confers resistance to blasticidin
   7274..7295    +  misc_feature   MCS (fragment): pBluescript multiple cloning site
   7298..7886    +  misc_feature   WPRE: woodchuck hepatitis virus posttranscriptional regulatory element
   7937..7956    +  misc_feature   cPPT/CTS (fragment): central polypurine tract and central termination sequence of HIV-1
   7958..8191    +  LTR            3' LTR (ΔU3): self-inactivating 3' long terminal repeat (LTR) from HIV-1
   8223..8447    +  polyA_signal   bGH poly(A) signal: bovine growth hormone polyadenylation signal
   8451..8472    +  promoter       SV40 promoter (fragment): SV40 enhancer and early promoter
   8493..8921    +  rep_origin     f1 ori (sequence partly withheld): f1 bacteriophage origin of replication; arrow indicates direction of (+) strand synthesis
   8935..9264    +  promoter       SV40 promoter: SV40 enhancer and early promoter
   9312..9359    +  promoter       EM7 promoter: synthetic bacterial promoter&nbsp
   9378..9752    +  CDS            BleoR: antibiotic-binding protein; Sh ble from Streptoalloteichus hindustanus; confers resistance to bleomycin, phleomycin, and Zeocin™
   9762..9887    +  CDS            ble (fragment): BLE_KLEPN - Experimental evidence at protein level: Swiss-Prot protein existence level 1. Binding protein with a strong affinity to the bleomycin family of antibiotics. Binds to CL990; an antimitotic-antibiotic compound. From Klebsiella pneumoniae.
   9882..10003   +  polyA_signal   SV40 poly(A) signal: SV40 polyadenylation signal
  10074..10096   -  protein_bind   lac operator (fragment): The lac repressor binds to the lac operator to inhibit transcription in E. coli. This inhibition can be relieved by adding lactose or isopropyl-β-D-thiogalactopyranoside (IPTG). lac repressor encoded by lacI
  10100..10130   -  promoter       lac promoter: promoter for the E. coli lac operon
  10145..10166   -  protein_bind   CAP binding site: CAP binding activates transcription in the presence of cAMP. E. coli catabolite activator protein
  10179..10271   -  CDS            lacI (fragment): lac repressor; lacI; The lac repressor binds to the lac operator to inhibit transcription in E. coli. This inhibition can be relieved by adding lactose or isopropyl-β-D-thiogalactopyranoside (IPTG).
  10454..11042   -  rep_origin     ori: high-copy-number ColE1/pMB1/pBR322/pUC origin of replication
  11213..12073   -  CDS            AmpR: β-lactamase; bla; confers resistance to ampicillin, carbenicillin, and related antibiotics
  12074..12178   -  promoter       AmpR promoter: bla
  12237..12289   -  misc_feature   bom (fragment): basis of mobility region from pBR322
  12444..12823   +  enhancer       CMV enhancer: human cytomegalovirus immediate early enhancer
  12824..199     +  promoter       CMV promoter (across the origin): human cytomegalovirus (CMV) immediate early promoter
