[The description below was written by a language model from this plasmid's Addgene catalogue record and pLannotate feature annotations shown in this document.]
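Description:
pLentiCRISPR v2-sgL2HGDH-3 is an all-in-one lentiviral CRISPR/Cas9 knockout vector built on the lentiCRISPR v2-Blast backbone and carrying a single 20-nt guide directed against the human L2HGDH gene (L-2-hydroxyglutarate dehydrogenase). It is propagated in E. coli as a high-copy plasmid through a ColE1/pUC-type origin with ampicillin selection (AmpR). The backbone also contains an f1 origin and an SV40/EM7-driven BleoR cassette lying outside the lentiviral unit. The catalogue lists a backbone size of 14,684 bp, whereas the sequenced record is 12,824 nt. This would be consistent with replacement of a stuffer fragment by the short guide, though the record does not explain the difference.

The transfer cassette is a third-generation-style, self-inactivating HIV-1 design. A CMV enhancer/promoter fused to a truncated 5' LTR drives genomic RNA production in packaging cells, followed by the Ψ packaging signal, RRE for Rev-dependent export, and cPPT/CTS, and ending with a ΔU3 3' LTR and a bGH polyadenylation signal. Within it, a human U6 Pol III promoter expresses the guide, which sits between the promoter and the S. pyogenes gRNA scaffold. An EF-1α core promoter then drives S. pyogenes Cas9 followed by blasticidin S deaminase (BSD). The linking element between Cas9 and BSD is not annotated in the feature table. A WPRE downstream enhances transcript expression. After packaging and transduction, blasticidin selects mammalian cells with integrated provirus, in which Cas9 and the guide generate double-strand breaks to disrupt L2HGDH. The "-3" in the name suggests it is one of several guides against this gene.
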