Addgene plasmid #230085: pLentiCRISPR v2-sgL2HGDH-3
Purpose: Crispr knock out human L2HGDH gene
Depositing lab: Xingguo Zhu. Depositing organization: Augusta University. Publication: Transsulfuration pathway activation attenuates oxidative stress and ferroptosis in sickle primary erythroblasts and transgenic mice. Xi C, Pang J, Xue W, Cui Y, Jiang N, Zhi W, Shi H, Horuzsko A, Pace BS, Zhu X. Commun Biol. 2025 Jan 6;8(1):15. doi: 10.1038/s42003-024-07424-7. PubMed 39762627.
Backbone
  Vector backbone: lentiCRISPR v2-Blast
  Backbone manufacturer: Addgene
  Backbone size w/o insert (bp): 14684
  Vector type: Mammalian Expression, Lentiviral, CRISPR
  Selectable markers: Blasticidin
Growth in bacteria
  Bacterial resistance: Ampicillin, 100 μg/mL
  Growth temperature: 37°C
  Growth strain: NEB Stable
  Copy number: High Copy
Gene/Insert
  Gene/Insert name: L2HGDH
  gRNA/shRNA sequence: CACCAGACTGGACATAACAG
  Species: H. sapiens (human)
  Insert size (bp): 20
  Entrez Gene: L2HGDH (a.k.a. DURANIN, FLJ12618, C14orf160)
  Cloning method: Gene Synthesis
  Sequencing primers: 5′ common; 3′ common
Terms and licenses: Academic/Nonprofit Terms; Industry Terms: Not Available to Industry
How to cite: pLentiCRISPR v2-sgL2HGDH-3 was a gift from Xingguo Zhu (Addgene plasmid # 230085 ; http://n2t.net/addgene:230085 ; RRID:Addgene_230085)
